Addgene plasmid #248845: TDP-43_CTD_13S→E_S317C
Purpose: Expresses 6xHis-tagged C-terminal domain of TDP-43 with 13S→E and S317C.
Depositing lab: Nicolas Fawzi. Depositing organization: Brown University. Publication: Structural details of helix-mediated multimerization of the conserved region of TDP-43 C-terminal domain. Rizuan A, Shenoy J, Mohanty P, Dos Passos PM, Mercado Ortiz JF, Bai L, Viswanathan R, Zaborowksy J, Wang SH, Johnson V, Mamede LD, Titus AR, Ayala YM, Ghirlando R, Mittal J, Fawzi NL. Nat Commun. 2025 Nov 26;16(1):10528. doi: 10.1038/s41467-025-65546-w. PubMed 41298366.
Backbone
  Vector backbone: pJ411
  Backbone size w/o insert (bp): 4005
  Total vector size (bp): 4452
  Vector type: Bacterial Expression
Growth in bacteria
  Bacterial resistance: Kanamycin, 50 μg/mL
  Growth temperature: 37°C
  Growth strain: DH5alpha
  Copy number: High Copy
Gene/Insert
  Gene/Insert name: TDP-43_CTD_13S→E_S317C
  Species: H. sapiens (human)
  Insert size (bp): 447
  Mutation: changed S292E, S305E, S369E, S377E, S379E, S387E, S389E, S393E, S395E, S403E, S404E, S309E, S410E and S317C
  Entrez Gene: TARDBP (a.k.a. ALS10, TDP-43)
  Tag / fusion protein: 6xHis-tags (N terminal on backbone)
Terms and licenses: Academic/Nonprofit Terms; Industry Terms: Not Available to Industry
Depositor comments: Please visit https://doi.org/10.1101/2024.07.05.602258 for bioRxiv preprint.
How to cite: TDP-43_CTD_13S→E_S317C was a gift from Nicolas Fawzi (Addgene plasmid # 248845 ; http://n2t.net/addgene:248845 ; RRID:Addgene_248845)
