[The description below was written by a language model from this plasmid's Addgene catalogue record and pLannotate feature annotations shown in this document.]
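Description:
TDP-43_CTD_13S→E_S317C is a bacterial expression plasmid built on the pJ411 backbone (total size about 4.45 kb) for producing a mutant form of the C-terminal domain of human TDP-43 (gene TARDBP) in E. coli. It replicates from a high-copy ColE1/pUC-type origin and is selected with kanamycin through an aph(3')-Ia KanR gene, which the annotation places downstream of an AmpR (bla) promoter fragment. The plasmid also carries its own lacI gene with its promoter, supplying lac repressor in cis.

The roughly 447 bp insert sits downstream of a T7 promoter immediately followed by a lac operator, and is closed by a T7 terminator. Transcription therefore depends on T7 RNA polymerase supplied by the host and is held off by LacI until relieved by IPTG or lactose. Fragments of the rrnB T1 and T2 terminators flank the cassette region and presumably insulate it from read-through. The encoded protein carries an N-terminal 6xHis tag contributed by the backbone, allowing metal-affinity purification. The annotated TARDBP-matching span is somewhat longer than the stated insert, which may reflect the tag and linker region, though these are not annotated separately.

The insert carries thirteen serine-to-glutamate substitutions spread across the domain, a type of change commonly used to mimic phosphorylation, plus S317C, which introduces a cysteine. The record does not state the purpose of either change. One listed substitution, "S309E", appears out of numerical order and may be a typographical error in the record. The associated work concerns structural details of helix-mediated multimerization of the conserved region of the TDP-43 C-terminal domain, so the plasmid is suited to preparing recombinant protein for such biophysical studies.
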