Features (pLannotate 1.2.2; 14 found; start..end, strand, type, name):
     27..615     +  rep_origin     ori: high-copy-number ColE1/pMB1/pBR322/pUC origin of replication
    840..857     +  terminator     rrnB T2 terminator (fragment): transcription terminator T2 from the E. coli rrnB gene
    882..901     -  CDS            lacZα (fragment): LacZα fragment of β-galactosidase; lacZ fragment
   1365..1383    +  promoter       T7 promoter: promoter for bacteriophage T7 RNA polymerase
   1384..1408    +  protein_bind   lac operator: The lac repressor binds to the lac operator to inhibit transcription in E. coli. This inhibition can be relieved by adding lactose or isopropyl-β-D-thiogalactopyranoside (IPTG). lac repressor encoded by lacI
   1448..1957    +  CDS            TARDBP (fragment): TADBP_HUMAN - Also known as TDP43. Experimental evidence at protein level: Swiss-Prot protein existence level 1. RNA-binding protein that is involved in various steps of RNA biogenesis and processing (PubMed:23519609). Preferentially binds, via its two RNA recognition motifs RRM1 and RRM2, to GU-repeats on RNA molecules predominantly localized within long introns and in the 3'UTR of mRNAs (PubMed:23519609, PubMed:24240615, PubMed:24464995). In turn, regulates the splicing of many non-coding and protein-coding RNAs including proteins involved in neuronal survival, as well as mRNAs that encode p
   1971..2018    +  terminator     T7 terminator: transcription terminator for bacteriophage T7 RNA polymerase
   2078..2118    -  terminator     rrnB T1 terminator (fragment): transcription terminator T1 from the E. coli rrnB gene
   2120..2235    -  ncRNA          5S rRNA: Accession: RF00001 - 5S ribosomal RNA
   2266..2290    +  CDS            KanR (fragment): aminoglycoside phosphotransferase; aph(3')-Ia; confers resistance to kanamycin in bacteria or G418 (Geneticin®) in eukaryotes
   2320..2416    +  promoter       AmpR promoter (fragment): bla
   2419..3228    +  CDS            KanR: aminoglycoside phosphotransferase; aph(3')-Ia; confers resistance to kanamycin in bacteria or G418 (Geneticin®) in eukaryotes
   3237..3310    +  promoter       lacI promoter (fragment): lacI
   3311..4390    +  CDS            lacI: LACI_ECOLI - Experimental evidence at protein level: Swiss-Prot protein existence level 1. Repressor of the lactose operon. Binds allolactose as an inducer. From Escherichia coli (strain K12).
>Addgene plasmid #248845 | TDP-43_CTD_13S→E_S317C | addgene full sequence | sequence record 494486 | Addgene NGS Result
CCCGTAGAAAAGATCAAAGGATCTTCTTGAGATCCTTTTTTTCTGCGCGTAATCTGCTGCTTGCAAACAA
AAAAACCACCGCTACCAGCGGTGGTTTGTTTGCCGGATCAAGAGCTACCAACTCTTTTTCCGAAGGTAAC
TGGCTTCAGCAGAGCGCAGATACCAAATACTGTTCTTCTAGTGTAGCCGTAGTTAGCCCACCACTTCAAG
AACTCTGTAGCACCGCCTACATACCTCGCTCTGCTAATCCTGTTACCAGTGGCTGCTGCCAGTGGCGATA
AGTCGTGTCTTACCGGGTTGGACTCAAGACGATAGTTACCGGATAAGGCGCAGCGGTCGGGCTGAACGGG
GGGTTCGTGCACACAGCCCAGCTTGGAGCGAACGACCTACACCGAACTGAGATACCTACAGCGTGAGCTA
TGAGAAAGCGCCACGCTTCCCGAAGGGAGAAAGGCGGACAGGTATCCGGTAAGCGGCAGGGTCGGAACAG
GAGAGCGCACGAGGGAGCTTCCAGGGGGAAACGCCTGGTATCTTTATAGTCCTGTCGGGTTTCGCCACCT
CTGACTTGAGCGTCGATTTTTGTGATGCTCGTCAGGGGGGCGGAGCCTATGGAAAAACGCCAGCAACGCG
GCCTTTTTACGGTTCCTGGCCTTTTGCTGGCCTTTTGCTCACATGTTCTTTCCTGCGTTATCCCCTGATT
CTGTGGATAACCGTATTACCGCCTTTGAGTGAGCTGATACCGCTCGCCGCAGCCGAACGACCGAGCGCAG
CGAGTCAGTGAGCGAGGAAGCGGAAGGCGAGAGTAGGGAACTGCCAGGCATCAAACTAAGCAGAAGGCCC
CTGACGGATGGCCTTTTTGCGTTTCTACAAACTCTTTCTGTGTTGTAAAACGACGGCCAGTCTTAAGCTC
GGGCCCCCTGGGCGGTTCTGATAACGAGTAATCGTTAATCCGCAAATAACGTAAAAACCCGCTTCGGCGG
GTTTTTTTATGGGGGGAGTTTAGGGAAAGAGCATTTGTCAGAATATTTAAGGGCGCCTGTCACTTTGCTT
GATATATGAGAATTATTTAACCTTATAAATGAGAAAAAAGCAACGCACTTTAAATAAGATACGTTGCTTT
TTCGATTGATGAACACCTATAATTAAACTATTCATCTATTATTTATGATTTTTTGTATATACAATATTTC
TAGTTTGTTAAAGAGAATTAAGAAAATAAATCTCGAAAATAATAAAGGGAAAATCAGTTTTTGATATCAA
AATTATACATGTCAACGATAATACAAAATATAATACAAACTATAAGATGTTATCAGTATTTATTATGCAT
TTAGAATAAATTTTGTGTCGCCCTTCCGCGAAATTAATACGACTCACTATAGGGGAATTGTGAGCGGATA
ACAATTCCCCTCTAGAAATAATTTTGTTTAACTTTTGAAGGAGATATACCATGGGCAGCGACAAGATCCA
CCATCACCACCATCACGAAAATCTGTACTTTCAAGGTCATATGAACCGTCAGCTGGAGCGTAGCGGTCGT
TTCGGTGGCAACCCGGGTGGCTTCGGCAACCAAGGTGGCTTTGGTAACGAGCGTGGTGGCGGTGCGGGTC
TGGGTAACAACCAGGGTGAAAACATGGGCGGTGGCATGAACTTCGGTGCGTTTTGCATTAACCCGGCGAT
GATGGCGGCGGCGCAGGCGGCGCTGCAAAGCAGCTGGGGCATGATGGGTATGCTGGCGAGCCAGCAAAAC
CAAAGCGGCCCGAGCGGTAACAACCAGAACCAAGGCAACATGCAGCGTGAGCCGAACCAAGCGTTTGGTG
AAGGCAACAACAGCTACAGCGGCGAGAACGAGGGTGCGGCGATTGGTTGGGGCGAGGCGGAAAACGCGGG
CGAGGGTGAAGGTTTTAACGGTGGCTTTGGCGAGGAAATGGACAGCAAGGAAGAGGGTTGGGGCATGTAA
CTCGAGCCCCCTAGCATAACCCCTTGGGGCCTCTAAACGGGTCTTGAGGGGTTTTTTGCCCCTGAGACGC
GTCAATCGAGTTCGTACCTAAGGGCGACACCCCCTAATTAGCCCGGGCGAAAGGCCCAGTCTTTCGACTG
AGCCTTTCGTTTTATTTGATGCCTGGCAGTTCCCTACTCTCGCATGGGGAGTCCCCACACTACCATCGGC
GCTACGGCGTTTCACTTCTGAGTTCGGCATGGGGTCAGGTGGGACCACCGCGCTACTGCCGCCAGGCAAA
CAAGGGGTGTTATGAGCCATATTCAGGTATAAATGGGCTCGCGATAATGTTCAGAATTGGTTAATTGGTT
GTAACACTGACCCCTATTTGTTTATTTTTCTAAATACATTCAAATATGTATCCGCTCATGAGACAATAAC
CCTGATAAATGCTTCAATAATATTGAAAAAGGAAGAATATGAGCCATATTCAACGGGAAACGTCGAGGCC
GCGATTAAATTCCAACATGGATGCTGATTTATATGGGTATAAATGGGCTCGCGATAATGTCGGGCAATCA
GGTGCGACAATCTATCGCTTGTATGGGAAGCCCGATGCGCCAGAGTTGTTTCTGAAACATGGCAAAGGTA
GCGTTGCCAATGATGTTACAGATGAGATGGTCAGACTAAACTGGCTGACGGAATTTATGCCACTTCCGAC
CATCAAGCATTTTATCCGTACTCCTGATGATGCATGGTTACTCACCACTGCGATCCCCGGAAAAACAGCG
TTCCAGGTATTAGAAGAATATCCTGATTCAGGTGAAAATATTGTTGATGCGCTGGCAGTGTTCCTGCGCC
GGTTGCACTCGATTCCTGTTTGTAATTGTCCTTTTAACAGCGATCGCGTATTTCGCCTCGCTCAGGCGCA
ATCACGAATGAATAACGGTTTGGTTGATGCGAGTGATTTTGATGACGAGCGTAATGGCTGGCCTGTTGAA
CAAGTCTGGAAAGAAATGCATAAACTTTTGCCATTCTCACCGGATTCAGTCGTCACTCATGGTGATTTCT
CACTTGATAACCTTATTTTTGACGAGGGGAAATTAATAGGTTGTATTGATGTTGGACGAGTCGGAATCGC
AGACCGATACCAGGATCTTGCCATCCTATGGAACTGCCTCGGTGAGTTTTCTCCTTCATTACAGAAACGG
CTTTTTCAAAAATATGGTATTGATAATCCTGATATGAATAAATTGCAATTTCATTTGATGCTCGATGAGT
TTTTCTAAGCGGCGCGCCATCGAATGGCGCAAAACCTTTCGCGGTATGGCATGATAGCGCCCGGAAGAGA
GTCAATTCAGGGTGGTGAATATGAAACCAGTAACGTTATACGATGTCGCAGAGTATGCCGGTGTCTCTTA
TCAGACCGTTTCCCGCGTGGTGAACCAGGCCAGCCACGTTTCTGCGAAAACGCGGGAAAAAGTGGAAGCG
GCGATGGCGGAGCTGAATTACATTCCCAACCGCGTGGCACAACAACTGGCGGGCAAACAGTCGTTGCTGA
TTGGCGTTGCCACCTCCAGTCTGGCCCTGCACGCGCCGTCGCAAATTGTCGCGGCGATTAAATCTCGCGC
CGATCAACTGGGTGCCAGCGTGGTGGTGTCGATGGTAGAACGAAGCGGCGTCGAAGCCTGTAAAGCGGCG
GTGCACAATCTTCTCGCGCAACGCGTCAGTGGGCTGATCATTAACTATCCGCTGGATGACCAGGATGCCA
TTGCTGTGGAAGCTGCCTGCACTAATGTTCCGGCGTTATTTCTTGATGTCTCTGACCAGACACCCATCAA
CAGTATTATTTTCTCCCATGAGGACGGTACGCGACTGGGCGTGGAGCATCTGGTCGCATTGGGTCACCAG
CAAATCGCGCTGTTAGCGGGCCCATTAAGTTCTGTCTCGGCGCGTCTGCGTCTGGCTGGCTGGCATAAAT
ATCTCACTCGCAATCAAATTCAGCCGATAGCGGAACGGGAAGGCGACTGGAGTGCCATGTCCGGTTTTCA
ACAAACCATGCAAATGCTGAATGAGGGCATCGTTCCCACTGCGATGCTGGTTGCCAACGATCAGATGGCG
CTGGGCGCAATGCGCGCCATTACCGAGTCCGGGCTGCGCGTTGGTGCGGATATCTCGGTAGTGGGATACG
ACGATACCGAAGATAGCTCATGTTATATCCCGCCGTTAACCACCATCAAACAGGATTTTCGCCTGCTGGG
GCAAACCAGCGTGGACCGCTTGCTGCAACTCTCTCAGGGCCAGGCGGTGAAGGGCAATCAGCTGTTGCCA
GTCTCACTGGTGAAAAGAAAAACCACCCTGGCGCCCAATACGCAAACCGCCTCTCCCCGCGCGTTGGCCG
ATTCATTAATGCAGCTGGCACGACAGGTTTCCCGACTGGAAAGCGGGCAGTGACTCATGACCAAAATCCC
TTAACGTGAGTTACGCGCGCGTCGTTCCACTGAGCGTCAGAC
